Addgene plasmid #135598: pSP64-membrane-mCherry
Purpose: Expression of membrane-mCherry mRNA for microinjection for visualization of membrane in S. pupuratus
Depositing lab: Mamiko Yajima. Depositing organization: Brown University. Publication: An optogenetic approach to control protein localization during embryogenesis of the sea urchin. Uchida A, Yajima M. Dev Biol. 2018 Sep 1;441(1):19-30. doi: 10.1016/j.ydbio.2018.06.015. Epub 2018 Jun 26. PubMed 29958898.
Backbone
  Vector backbone: pSP64
  Vector type: In vitro transcription (mRNA synthesis)
Growth in bacteria
  Bacterial resistance: Ampicillin, 100 μg/mL
  Growth temperature: 37°C
  Growth strain: DH5alpha
  Copy number: High Copy
Gene/Insert
  Gene/Insert name: membrane-mCherry
  Species: Synthetic; S. purpuratus
  Promoter: Unknown
  Tag / fusion protein: mCherry (C terminal on insert)
  Cloning method: Gibson Cloning
  Sequencing primers: 5′ Unknown
Terms and licenses: Academic/Nonprofit Terms; Industry Terms: Not Available to Industry
How to cite: pSP64-membrane-mCherry was a gift from Mamiko Yajima (Addgene plasmid # 135598 ; http://n2t.net/addgene:135598 ; RRID:Addgene_135598)
