[The description below was written by a language model from this plasmid's Addgene catalogue record and pLannotate feature annotations shown in this document.]
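Description:
pSP64-membrane-mCherry is a pSP64-based in vitro transcription plasmid of about 4.2 kb, built to produce synthetic mRNA encoding a membrane-targeted red fluorescent protein. It is maintained in E. coli as a high-copy plasmid through a ColE1/pUC-type origin and selected with ampicillin via the β-lactamase gene and its own promoter. The remaining backbone annotations (lac promoter/operator and CAP site, and fragments of lacI, rop, bom and the tetracycline resistance gene) are vestiges of pBR322/pUC-type ancestry and have no evident role in the construct's use.

Although the catalogue entry lists the promoter as unknown, the feature table places a bacteriophage SP6 promoter at the start of the sequence, directly upstream of the insert. Transcription from it would yield a message beginning with the Xenopus β-globin 5′-UTR, a translational enhancer, followed by a short fragment matching rat Gap43. This is presumably the element that directs the fusion to the membrane, although the record does not say so explicitly. The fragment is joined at its C-terminal side to the full mCherry coding sequence. Downstream lie small remnants of a multiple cloning site and fragments annotated as a capTEV tag and an S-Tag. Whether these are translated is not clear from the record. The Xenopus β-globin 3′-UTR follows, and the globin UTRs are commonly used to improve stability and translation of injected mRNA.

The insert was assembled by Gibson cloning. The stated purpose is to synthesise membrane-mCherry mRNA for microinjection, allowing cell membranes to be visualised in the sea urchin S. purpuratus.
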