Features (pLannotate 1.2.2; 18 found; start..end, strand, type, name):
      1..19      +  promoter       SP6 promoter: promoter for bacteriophage SP6 RNA polymerase
     31..73      +  5'UTR          Xenopus globin 5'-UTR: translational enhancer from the 5'-UTR of the major beta-globin gene of Xenopus laevis
    100..159     +  CDS            Gap43 (fragment): NEUM_RAT - Experimental evidence at protein level: Swiss-Prot protein existence level 1. This protein is associated with nerve growth. It is a major component of the motile 'growth cones' that form the tips of elongating axons. Plays a role in axonal and dendritic filopodia induction (By similarity). From Rattus norvegicus (Rat).
    166..873     +  CDS            mCherry: mCherry is a basic (constitutively fluorescent) red fluorescent protein published in 2004, derived from Discosoma sp.. It is reported to be a very rapidly-maturing monomer with low acid sensitivity.
    900..918     +  misc_feature   MCS (fragment): pBluescript multiple cloning site
    919..938     +  CDS            capTEV™ (fragment): composite tag for in vivo biotinylation, TEV protease cleavage, and 6xHis tagging
    952..996     +  CDS            S-Tag: affinity and epitope tag derived from pancreatic ribonuclease A
   1041..1166    +  3'UTR          Xenopus globin 3'-UTR: 3'-UTR of the major beta-globin gene of Xenopus laevis
   1289..1305    -  protein_bind   lac operator: The lac repressor binds to the lac operator to inhibit transcription in E. coli. This inhibition can be relieved by adding lactose or isopropyl-β-D-thiogalactopyranoside (IPTG). lac repressor encoded by lacI
   1313..1343    -  promoter       lac promoter: promoter for the E. coli lac operon
   1358..1379    -  protein_bind   CAP binding site: CAP binding activates transcription in the presence of cAMP. E. coli catabolite activator protein
   1392..1484    -  CDS            lacI (fragment): lac repressor; lacI; The lac repressor binds to the lac operator to inhibit transcription in E. coli. This inhibition can be relieved by adding lactose or isopropyl-β-D-thiogalactopyranoside (IPTG).
   1667..2255    -  rep_origin     ori: high-copy-number ColE1/pMB1/pBR322/pUC origin of replication
   2426..3286    -  CDS            AmpR: β-lactamase; bla; confers resistance to ampicillin, carbenicillin, and related antibiotics
   3287..3391    -  promoter       AmpR promoter: bla
   3486..3521    +  CDS            rop (fragment): Rop protein, which maintains plasmids at low copy number; rop
   3623..3671    +  misc_feature   bom (fragment): basis of mobility region from pBR322
   3672..3951    -  CDS            TcR (fragment): tetracycline efflux protein; tet; confers resistance to tetracycline
>Addgene plasmid #135598 | pSP64-membrane-mCherry | addgene full sequence | sequence record 269591 | Addgene NGS Result
ATTTAGGTGACACTATAGAATACAAGCTTGCTTGTTCTTTTTGCAGAAGCTCAGAATAAACGCTCAACTT
TGGCAGATCTGATCATGCCATGGGGGCCCATGCTGTGCTGTATGAGAAGAACCAAACAGGTTGAAAAGAA
TGATGACGACCAAAAGATTGGCGGCATGGTGAGCAAGGGCGAGGAGGATAACATGGCCATCATCAAGGAG
TTCATGCGCTTCAAGGTGCACATGGAGGGCTCCGTGAACGGCCACGAGTTCGAGATCGAGGGCGAGGGCG
AGGGCCGCCCCTACGAGGGCACCCAGACCGCCAAGCTGAAGGTGACCAAGGGTGGCCCCCTGCCCTTCGC
CTGGGACATCCTGTCCCCTCAGTTCATGTACGGCTCCAAGGCCTACGTGAAGCACCCCGCCGACATCCCC
GACTACTTGAAGCTGTCCTTCCCCGAGGGCTTCAAGTGGGAGCGCGTGATGAACTTCGAGGACGGCGGCG
TGGTGACCGTGACCCAGGACTCCTCCCTGCAGGACGGCGAGTTCATCTACAAGGTGAAGCTGCGCGGCAC
CAACTTCCCCTCCGACGGCCCCGTAATGCAGAAGAAGACCATGGGCTGGGAGGCCTCCTCCGAGCGGATG
TACCCCGAGGACGGCGCCCTGAAGGGCGAGATCAAGCAGAGGCTGAAGCTGAAGGACGGCGGCCACTACG
ACGCTGAGGTCAAGACCACCTACAAGGCCAAGAAGCCCGTGCAGCTGCCCGGCGCCTACAACGTCAACAT
CAAGTTGGACATCACCTCCCACAACGAGGACTACACCATCGTGGAACAGTACGAACGCGCCGAGGGCCGC
CACTCCACCGGCGGCATGGACGAGCTGTACAAGTCCGGAGGGGATCGGTGGAGCTCCACCGGTGGCGGCC
GCTCTAGAGAGAATCTTTATTTTCAGGGCGCCGCCAAATTCAAAGAAACCGCTGCTGCTAAATTCGAACG
CCAGCACATGGACAGCGGAGGTGGAGGTACTAGTGACTGACTAGGATCTGGTTACCACTAAACCAGCCTC
AAGAACACCCGAATGGAGTCTCTAAGCTACATAATACCAACTTACACTTTACAAAATGTTGTCCCCCAAA
ATGTAGCCATTCGTATCTGCTCCTAATAAAAARAAAGTTTCTTCACATTCTAAAAAAAAAAAAAAAAAAA
AAAAAAAMMCCCCCCCCCCCCCCCCTGCAGGTCGACTCTAGAGGATCCCCGGGCGAGCTCGAATTCGTAA
TCATGTCATAGCTGTTTCCTGTGTGAAATTGTTATCCGCTCACAATTCCACACAACATACGAGCCGGAAG
CATAAAGTGTAAAGCCTGGGGTGCCTAATGAGTGAGCTAACTCACATTAATTGCGTTGCGCTCACTGCCC
GCTTTCCAGTCGGGAAACCTGTCGTGCCAGCTGCATTAATGAATCGGCCAACGCGCGGGGAGAGGCGGTT
TGCGTATTGGGCGCTCTTCCGCTTCCTCGCTCACTGACTCGCTGCGCTCGGTCGTTCGGCTGCGGCGAGC
GGTATCAGCTCACTCAAAGGCGGTAATACGGTTATCCACAGAATCAGGGGATAACGCAGGAAAGAACATG
TGAGCAAAAGGCCAGCAAAAGGCCAGGAACCGTAAAAAGGCCGCGTTGCTGGCGTTTTTCCATAGGCTCC
GCCCCCCTGACGAGCATCACAAAAATCGACGCTCAAGTCAGAGGTGGCGAAACCCGACAGGACTATAAAG
ATACCAGGCGTTTCCCCCTGGAAGCTCCCTCGTGCGCTCTCCTGTTCCGACCCTGCCGCTTACCGGATAC
CTGTCCGCCTTTCTCCCTTCGGGAAGCGTGGCGCTTTCTCATAGCTCACGCTGTAGGTATCTCAGTTCGG
TGTAGGTCGTTCGCTCCAAGCTGGGCTGTGTGCACGAACCCCCCGTTCAGCCCGACCGCTGCGCCTTATC
CGGTAACTATCGTCTTGAGTCCAACCCGGTAAGACACGACTTATCGCCACTGGCAGCAGCCACTGGTAAC
AGGATTAGCAGAGCGAGGTATGTAGGCGGTGCTACAGAGTTCTTGAAGTGGTGGCCTAACTACGGCTACA
CTAGAAGAACAGTATTTGGTATCTGCGCTCTGCTGAAGCCAGTTACCTTCGGAAAAAGAGTTGGTAGCTC
TTGATCCGGCAAACAAACCACCGCTGGTAGCGGTGGTTTTTTTGTTTGCAAGCAGCAGATTACGCGCAGA
AAAAAAGGATCTCAAGAAGATCCTTTGATCTTTTCTACGGGGTCTGACGCTCAGTGGAACGAAAACTCAC
GTTAAGGGATTTTGGTCATGAGATTATCAAAAAGGATCTTCACCTAGATCCTTTTAAATTAAAAATGAAG
TTTTAAATCAATCTAAAGTATATATGAGTAAACTTGGTCTGACAGTTACCAATGCTTAATCAGTGAGGCA
CCTATCTCAGCGATCTGTCTATTTCGTTCATCCATAGTTGCCTGACTCCCCGTCGTGTAGATAACTACGA
TACGGGAGGGCTTACCATCTGGCCCCAGTGCTGCAATGATACCGCGAGACCCACGCTCACCGGCTCCAGA
TTTATCAGCAATAAACCAGCCAGCCGGAAGGGCCGAGCGCAGAAGTGGTCCTGCAACTTTATCCGCCTCC
ATCCAGTCTATTAATTGTTGCCGGGAAGCTAGAGTAAGTAGTTCGCCAGTTAATAGTTTGCGCAACGTTG
TTGCCATTGCTACAGGCATCGTGGTGTCACGCTCGTCGTTTGGTATGGCTTCATTCAGCTCCGGTTCCCA
ACGATCAAGGCGAGTTACATGATCCCCCATGTTGTGCAAAAAAGCGGTTAGCTCCTTCGGTCCTCCGATC
GTTGTCAGAAGTAAGTTGGCCGCAGTGTTATCACTCATGGTTATGGCAGCACTGCATAATTCTCTTACTG
TCATGCCATCCGTAAGATGCTTTTCTGTGACTGGTGAGTACTCAACCAAGTCATTCTGAGAATAGTGTAT
GCGGCGACCGAGTTGCTCTTGCCCGGCGTCAATACGGGATAATACCGCGCCACATAGCAGAACTTTAAAA
GTGCTCATCATTGGAAAACGTTCTTCGGGGCGAAAACTCTCAAGGATCTTACCGCTGTTGAGATCCAGTT
CGATGTAACCCACTCGTGCACCCAACTGATCTTCAGCATCTTTTACTTTCACCAGCGTTTCTGGGTGAGC
AAAAACAGGAAGGCAAAATGCCGCAAAAAAGGGAATAAGGGCGACACGGAAATGTTGAATACTCATACTC
TTCCTTTTTCAATATTATTGAAGCATTTATCAGGGTTATTGTCTCATGAGCGGATACATATTTGAATGTA
TTTAGAAAAATAAACAAATAGGGGTTCCGCGCACATTTCCCCGAAAAGTGCCACCTGACGTCTAAGAAAC
CATTATTATCATGACATTAACCTATAAAAATAGGCGTATCACGAGGCCCTTTCGTCTCGCGCGTTTCGGT
GATGACGGTGAAAACCTCTGACACATGCAGCTCCCGGAGACGGTCACAGCTTGTCTGTAAGCGGATGCCG
GGAGCAGACAAGCCCGTCAGGGCGCGTCAGCGGGTGTTGGCGGGTGTCGGGGCTGGCTTAACTATGCGGC
ATCAGAGCAGATTGTACTGAGAGTGCACCATTCGACGCTCTCCCTTATGCGACTCCTGCATTAGGAAGCA
GCCCAGTAGTAGGTTGAGGCCGTTGAGCACCGCCGCCGCAAGGAATGGTGCATGCAAGGAGATGGCGCCC
AACAGTCCCCCGGCCACGGGGCCTGCCACCATACCCACGCCGAAACAAGCGCTCATGAGCCCGAAGTGGC
GAGCCCGATCTTCCCCATCGGTGATGTCGGCGATATAGGCGCCAGCAACCGCACCTGTGGCGCCGGTGAT
GCCGGCCACGATGCGTCCGGCGTAGAGGATCTGGCTAGCGATGACCCTGCTGATTGGTTCGCTGACCATT
TCCGGGTGCGGGACGGCGTTACCAGAAACTCAGAAGGTTCGTCCAACCAAACCGACTCTGACGGCAGTTT
ACGAGAGAGATGATAGGGTCTGCTTCAGTAAGCCAGATGCTACACAATTAGGCTTGTACATATTGTCGTT
AGAACGCGGCTACAATTAATACATAACCTTATGTATCATACACATACG
